>Addgene plasmid #182043 | pIVT-osTIR1-9myc | addgene full sequence | sequence record 362006 | Addgene NGS Result
TTTTTTTTTTTTTTTTTTTTTTTTTTAGAATGTGAAGAAACTTTCTTTTTATTAGGAGCAGATACGAATG
GCTACATTTTGGGGGACAACATTTTGTAAAGTGTAAGTTGGTATTATGTAGCTTAGAGACTCCATTCGGG
TGTTCTTGAGGCTGGTTTAGTGGTAACCAGATCCTAGTCAGTCACTAGAAGGGCGAATTCGAGCTCGGTA
CCCGGGGATCCTCTAGATTAGCTAGTGGATCCGTTCAAGTCTTCTTCTGAGATTAATTTTTGTTCACCGT
TCAAGTCTTCCTCGGAGATTAGCTTTTGTTCACCGTTCAAATCTTCTTCAGAAATCAACTTTTGTTCACC
ACTAGCAGCAGAACCGGAGTCGACTAGGATTTTAACAAAATTTGGTGCATCATCCCTCGCCCCAGCAGTT
GTGCGGTACACATATAATTTCTCCACTTTAGGCAGATCTCCATGGTTTTCCTCCATTTCATTGCTACCAT
CCCGCTCATTTATGACCTCAACATTGAGCATCGGCATCTTTGACGCAAGGACTTGGCACCCCTTTAACGT
GACATTGCAAGATGACATCCAAAGGGATCGCATTGTCTCGTACCTAGCAAAATTCCCCAAGAGTGCAGCA
TCACCAAACGGGCTATCTCTTATCTCCAGTTTCCTTAAATTCTTGCATCCATTCATAACATGCATCATAC
CCTTATCACTGTCACCAGCAAATGCTATAGAAAGCATCTCAAGTTGTTTTGCATATTTCCCAATATACAT
GAAAACTTTGTCTGTGAGAAGACCAGATATTGACAAACGTTGTAATCCCTTGCACTCACGAACAATAGCT
CCAAAGCCTTCATCTAATGGTTGGCTTGTCACAACATCAGGCTTCCCTGGCTCAAGAATACAAAGTCTGA
ATCGTGTGAAATTTGGACAGTTCTTGGCGACAGTAACTAGTGCAGCATTAGTCATTTGGTGACAGAAGTA
CAGTAGTGAGTTCAGTTTTGGACAGCCCAAGGATACTGCAACAAGTCCCTCCTCTGTCACTGCAGAATAA
CCAGCTACGTAGAAATCTGATGGAAATACCCTGAGTTCTTGCAAGTCTTTGCAACTGGAGGCCACCACTT
GCAAGCCTTTGTCCGAGATACAATCCAGTACCCAAAGGCGTTGGAGCTTCACACAGCGGCTAATCATTTT
TGTAAGGTCAGAAGCATCAAGTGTGGGTGCATAGCTCAAGTTCAATCCTGTCAGTTGAGCACACAGGGGG
TAGATAAATGACAGGCAAACAGGAGAAGCATCCCAGAATCCAGACAAACTCCTCAACATCTTGCATTTCT
CCAGAGCACTGGTAAGCTTAAAGTAGGACTCAGTTTGGAAGTCATCTGTCAAATTCCCTGTCCCCAAATC
CTCCAAGTTAGGGGTACGCAGTAGTATCTTTGCAAGTGTATCTACCGATACAGATCGATTCAGCCTCAAA
CTCCGCAGGTTTGGGGACCTGCTAACAAGTCTCTCCAGTGAACCAGCATTAACCTCCCCTTTGATGCAGG
CAAAATTCAATGAGACAAGTGATGTGCAGGAATCAGGGAAGCAGGAAAGCCACCTAGGCCCTCGATCCTC
CACTTCATTTTCCTGCAAATCCAACTCCCTCAGAAGCTTGCAATGGCTCGCGACGGCGGCTAGCCCGTCA
GTGCTGAACCCCTCGCAGCTGATAAGAACAAGAGCCCTGAACCGCGGGAACGAGCGAGCCAGCAGCTCGA
GGCTCTCGTCGGACACCACCATCCGCTTCATCCTGAGCTCCTCCAGGCCGTGGCATCCCCTCGCGGCCGC
CTCGATCCACGGCCCCGCGTAGCCGCCCCAGTCGGGGGGCACGAGGTTGAAGTCGGCGAAGTGGGGCTTC
CCCTTCACCGTGAGCGCCCGCACGTTGGGGAACCGCGCGGCGACGCGGCCGGCGCGCACGGCGTAGCAGT
TGCCCACGAAGACGCCGCGGCGGCTCAGCCTCTCGATCTCGTACCACACCTTGCAGACGAGCGAGACCGT
GTTGCGGTCGCGCTGCGCCGGCAGGAAGCTGAAGATGTGCTCCACCACCTCCTCCGGGAAGTACGTCATG
TCGACCTGCAGGCACGCAAGCTTGATCTGCCAAAGTTGAGCGTTTATTCTGAGCTTCTGCAAAAAGAACA
AGCAAGCTTCTCCTCCCTTTAGTGAGGGTAATTCTCTCTCTCTCCCTATAGTGAGTCGTATTAATTCCTT
CTCTTCTATAGTGTCACCTAAATCGTTGGAGCTTGGCGTAATCATGGTCATAGCTGTTTCCTGTGTGAAA
TTGTTATCCGCTCACAATTCCACACAACATACGAGCCGGAAGCATAAAGTGTAAAGCCTGGGGTGCCTAA
TGAGTGAGCTAACTCACATTAATTGCGTTGCGCTCACTGCCCGCTTTCCAGTCGGGAAACCTGTCGTGCC
AGCTGCATTAATGAATCGGCCAACGCGCGGGGAGAGGCGGTTTGCGTATTGGGCGCTCTTCCGCTTCCTC
GCTCACTGACTCGCTGCGCTCGGTCGTTCGGCTGCGGCGAGCGGTATCAGCTCACTCAAAGGCGGTAATA
CGGTTATCCACAGAATCAGGGGATAACGCAGGAAAGAACATGTGAGCAAAAGGCCAGCAAAAGGCCAGGA
ACCGTAAAAAGGCCGCGTTGCTGGCGTTTTTCCATAGGCTCCGCCCCCCTGACGAGCATCACAAAAATCG
ACGCTCAAGTCAGAGGTGGCGAAACCCGACAGGACTATAAAGATACCAGGCGTTTCCCCCTGGAAGCTCC
CTCGTGCGCTCTCCTGTTCCGACCCTGCCGCTTACCGGATACCTGTCCGCCTTTCTCCCTTCGGGAAGCG
TGGCGCTTTCTCATAGCTCACGCTGTAGGTATCTCAGTTCGGTGTAGGTCGTTCGCTCCAAGCTGGGCTG
TGTGCACGAACCCCCCGTTCAGCCCGACCGCTGCGCCTTATCCGGTAACTATCGTCTTGAGTCCAACCCG
GTAAGACACGACTTATCGCCACTGGCAGCAGCCACTGGTAACAGGATTAGCAGAGCGAGGTATGTAGGCG
GTGCTACAGAGTTCTTGAAGTGGTGGCCTAACTACGGCTACACTAGAAGAACAGTATTTGGTATCTGCGC
TCTGCTGAAGCCAGTTACCTTCGGAAAAAGAGTTGGTAGCTCTTGATCCGGCAAACAAACCACCGCTGGT
AGCGGTGGTTTTTTTGTTTGCAAGCAGCAGATTACGCGCAGAAAAAAAGGATCTCAAGAAGATCCTTTGA
TCTTTTCTACGGGGTCTGACGCTCAGTGGAACGAAAACTCACGTTAAGGGATTTTGGTCATGAGATTATC
AAAAAGGATCTTCACCTAGATCCTTTTAAATTAAAAATGAAGTTTTAAATCAATCTAAAGTATATATGAG
TAAACTTGGTCTGACAGTTACCAATGCTTAATCAGTGAGGCACCTATCTCAGCGATCTGTCTATTTCGTT
CATCCATAGTTGCCTGACTCCCCGTCGTGTAGATAACTACGATACGGGAGGGCTTACCATCTGGCCCCAG
TGCTGCAATGATACCGCGAGACCCACGCTCACCGGCTCCAGATTTATCAGCAATAAACCAGCCAGCCGGA
AGGGCCGAGCGCAGAAGTGGTCCTGCAACTTTATCCGCCTCCATCCAGTCTATTAATTGTTGCCGGGAAG
CTAGAGTAAGTAGTTCGCCAGTTAATAGTTTGCGCAACGTTGTTGCCATTGCTACAGGCATCGTGGTGTC
ACGCTCGTCGTTTGGTATGGCTTCATTCAGCTCCGGTTCCCAACGATCAAGGCGAGTTACATGATCCCCC
ATGTTGTGCAAAAAAGCGGTTAGCTCCTTCGGTCCTCCGATCGTTGTCAGAAGTAAGTTGGCCGCAGTGT
TATCACTCATGGTTATGGCAGCACTGCATAATTCTCTTACTGTCATGCCATCCGTAAGATGCTTTTCTGT
GACTGGTGAGTACTCAACCAAGTCATTCTGAGAATAGTGTATGCGGCGACCGAGTTGCTCTTGCCCGGCG
TCAATACGGGATAATACCGCGCCACATAGCAGAACTTTAAAAGTGCTCATCATTGGAAAACGTTCTTCGG
GGCGAAAACTCTCAAGGATCTTACCGCTGTTGAGATCCAGTTCGATGTAACCCACTCGTGCACCCAACTG
ATCTTCAGCATCTTTTACTTTCACCAGCGTTTCTGGGTGAGCAAAAACAGGAAGGCAAAATGCCGCAAAA
AAGGGAATAAGGGCGACACGGAAATGTTGAATACTCATACTCTTCCTTTTTCAATATTATTGAAGCATTT
ATCAGGGTTATTGTCTCATGAGCGGATACATATTTGAATGTATTTAGAAAAATAAACAAATAGGGGTTCC
GCGCACATTTCCCCGAAAAGTGCCACCTGACGTCTAAGAAACCATTATTATCATGACATTAACCTATAAA
AATAGGCGTATCACGAGGCCCTTTCGTCTCGCGCGTTTCGGTGATGACGGTGAAAACCTCTGACACATGC
AGCTCCCGGAGACGGTCACAGCTTGTCTGTAAGCGGATGCCGGGAGCAGACAAGCCCGTCAGGGCGCGTC
AGCGGGTGTTGGCGGGTGTCGGGGCTGGCTTAACTATGCGGCATCAGAGCAGATTGTACTGAGAGTGCAC
CATATGCGGTGTGAAATACCGCACAGATGCGTAAGGAGAAAATACCGCATCAGGCGCCATTCGCCATTCA
GGCTGCGCAACTGTTGGGAAGGGCGATCGGTGCGGGCCTCTTCGCTATTACGCCAGCTGGCGAAAGGGGG
ATGTGCTGCAAGGCGAT
Features (pLannotate 1.2.2; 18 found; start..end, strand, type, name):
     32..157     -  3'UTR          Xenopus globin 3'-UTR: 3'-UTR of the major beta-globin gene of Xenopus laevis
    195..227     +  misc_feature   MCS (fragment): pUC18/19 multiple cloning site
    240..350     -  CDS            13xMyc (fragment): 13 tandem Myc epitope tags
    375..2099    -  CDS            OsTIR1: rice transport inhibitor response 1 protein F-box protein that mediates auxin-dependent interaction of a ubiquitin ligase with an auxin-inducible degron (Tan et al., 2007)
   2100..2123    +  misc_feature   MCS (fragment): pUC18/19 multiple cloning site
   2130..2172    -  5'UTR          Xenopus globin 5'-UTR: translational enhancer from the 5'-UTR of the major beta-globin gene of Xenopus laevis
   2215..2233    -  promoter       T7 promoter: promoter for bacteriophage T7 RNA polymerase
   2245..2263    -  promoter       SP6 promoter: promoter for bacteriophage SP6 RNA polymerase
   2311..2327    -  protein_bind   lac operator: The lac repressor binds to the lac operator to inhibit transcription in E. coli. This inhibition can be relieved by adding lactose or isopropyl-β-D-thiogalactopyranoside (IPTG). lac repressor encoded by lacI
   2335..2365    -  promoter       lac promoter: promoter for the E. coli lac operon
   2380..2401    -  protein_bind   CAP binding site: CAP binding activates transcription in the presence of cAMP. E. coli catabolite activator protein
   2414..2506    -  CDS            lacI (fragment): lac repressor; lacI; The lac repressor binds to the lac operator to inhibit transcription in E. coli. This inhibition can be relieved by adding lactose or isopropyl-β-D-thiogalactopyranoside (IPTG).
   2689..3277    -  rep_origin     ori: high-copy-number ColE1/pMB1/pBR322/pUC origin of replication
   3448..4308    -  CDS            AmpR: β-lactamase; bla; confers resistance to ampicillin, carbenicillin, and related antibiotics
   4309..4413    -  promoter       AmpR promoter: bla
   4508..4543    +  CDS            rop (fragment): Rop protein, which maintains plasmids at low copy number; rop
   4645..4744    +  misc_feature   bom (fragment): basis of mobility region from pBR322
   4750..1       -  CDS            lacZα (fragment) (across the origin): LacZα fragment of β-galactosidase; lacZ fragment
