[The description below was written by a language model from this plasmid's Addgene catalogue record and pLannotate feature annotations shown in this document.]
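Description:
pIVT-osTIR1-9myc is a bacterial plasmid built on the pIVT backbone and intended as a template for in vitro transcription rather than for direct expression in cells. It is propagated in E. coli using a high-copy ColE1/pUC-type origin of replication and selected with ampicillin through the β-lactamase (AmpR) gene and its native promoter. Residual pUC/pBR322-derived elements (lac promoter and operator, CAP site, and fragments of lacI, lacZα, rop and bom) are backbone remnants with no apparent role in the construct's use.

The payload is the Oryza sativa TIR1 coding sequence (OsTIR1), an F-box auxin receptor that, in the presence of auxin, recruits proteins carrying an auxin-inducible degron to a ubiquitin ligase for degradation. It was cloned between SalI and XbaI sites and carries C-terminal Myc epitope repeats for detection. The name indicates nine copies, while the annotation only recognises the region as a fragment of a tandem Myc array. The open reading frame is flanked by the Xenopus laevis β-globin 5′-UTR, which acts as a translational enhancer, and the β-globin 3′-UTR, an arrangement typically used to improve the performance of synthetic mRNA. T7 and SP6 phage promoters lie upstream in the same orientation as the insert, so either polymerase could in principle generate sense transcripts; the record does not say which is used.

According to the associated publication, the resulting RNA supports auxin-inducible protein depletion in mammalian oocytes. The sequenced record (about 4.8 kb) is somewhat shorter than the catalogue size of roughly 5.1 kb, possibly reflecting the repetitive Myc region.
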