Addgene plasmid #182043: pIVT-osTIR1-9myc
Purpose: in vitro transcription of osTIR1
Depositing lab: Janice Evans. Depositing organization: Purdue University. Publication: Auxin-inducible protein degradation as a novel approach for protein depletion and reverse genetic discoveries in mammalian oocytesdagger. Camlin NJ, Evans JP. Biol Reprod. 2019 Oct 25;101(4):704-718. doi: 10.1093/biolre/ioz113. PubMed 31299080.
Backbone
  Vector backbone: pIVT
  Backbone size w/o insert (bp): 3045
  Total vector size (bp): 5139
  Vector type: in vitro transcription
Growth in bacteria
  Bacterial resistance: Ampicillin, 100 μg/mL
  Growth temperature: 37°C
  Growth strain: DH5alpha
  Copy number: Unknown
Gene/Insert
  Gene/Insert name: osTIR1 (alt name: Oryza sativa (rice) TIR1 auxin receptor)
  Species: Oryza sativa
  Insert size (bp): 2094
  Tag / fusion protein: myc (C terminal on insert)
  Cloning method: Restriction Enzyme; 5′ cloning site SalI (not destroyed); 3′ cloning site XbaI (not destroyed)
  Sequencing primers: 5′ GAAGCTCAGAATAAACGC; 3′ ATTCGGGTGTTCTTGAGGCTGG
Terms and licenses: Academic/Nonprofit Terms; Industry Terms: Not Available to Industry
How to cite: pIVT-osTIR1-9myc was a gift from Janice Evans (Addgene plasmid # 182043 ; http://n2t.net/addgene:182043 ; RRID:Addgene_182043)
